>Addgene plasmid #81671 | pDONR223_VHL_p.R161P | addgene full sequence | sequence record 167456 | Addgene NGS Result
AAGATCAAAGGATCTTCTTGAGATCCTTTTTTTCTGCGCGTAATCTGCTGCTTGCAAACAAAAAAACCAC
CGCTACCAGCGGTGGTTTGTTTGCCGGATCAAGAGCTACCAACTCTTTTTCCGAAGGTAACTGGCTTCAG
CAGAGCGCAGATACCAAATACTGTTCTTCTAGTGTAGCCGTAGTTAGGCCACCACTTCAAGAACTCTGTA
GCACCGCCTACATACCTCGCTCTGCTAATCCTGTTACCAGTGGCTGCTGCCAGTGGCGATAAGTCGTGTC
TTACCGGGTTGGACTCAAGACGATAGTTACCGGATAAGGCGCAGCGGTCGGGCTGAACGGGGGGTTCGTG
CACACAGCCCAGCTTGGAGCGAACGACCTACACCGAACTGAGATACCTACAGCGTGAGCTATGAGAAAGC
GCCACGCTTCCCGAAGGGAGAAAGGCGGACAGGTATCCGGTAAGCGGCAGGGTCGGAACAGGAGAGCGCA
CGAGGGAGCTTCCAGGGGGAAACGCCTGGTATCTTTATAGTCCTGTCGGGTTTCGCCACCTCTGACTTGA
GCGTCGATTTTTGTGATGCTCGTCAGGGGGGCGGAGCCTATGGAAAAACGCCAGCAACGCGGCCTTTTTA
CGGTTCCTGGCCTTTTGCTGGCCTTTTGCTCACATGTTCTTTCCTGCGTTATCCCCTGATTCTGTGGATA
ACCGTATTACCGCCTTTGAGTGAGCTGATACCGCTCGCCGCAGCCGAACGACCGAGCGCAGCGAGTCAGT
GAGCGAGGAAGCGGAAGAGCGCCCAATACGCAAACCGCCTCTCCCCGCGCGTTGGCCGATTCATTAATGC
AGCTGGCACGACAGGTTTCCCGACTGGAAAGCGGGCAGTGAGCGCAACGCAATTAATACGCGTACCGCTA
GCCAGGAAGAGTTTGTAGAAACGCAAAAAGGCCATCCGTCAGGATGGCCTTCTGCTTAGTTTGATGCCTG
GCAGTTTATGGCGGGCGTCCTGCCCGCCACCCTCCGGGCCGTTGCTTCACAACGTTCAAATCCGCTCCCG
GCGGATTTGTCCTACTCAGGAGAGCGTTCACCGACAAACAACAGATAAAACGAAAGGCCCAGTCTTCCGA
CTGAGCCTTTCGTTTTATTTGATGCCTGGCAGTTCCCTACTCTCGCGTTAACGCTAGCATGGATGTTTTC
CCAGTCACGACGTTGTAAAACGACGGCCAGTCTTAAGCTCGGGCCCCAAATAATGATTTTATTTTGACTG
ATAGTGACCTGTTCGTTGCAACAAATTGATGAGCAATGCTTTTTTATAATGCCAACTTTGTACAAAAAAG
TTGGCACCATGCCCCGGAGGGCGGAGAACTGGGACGAGGCCGAGGTAGGCGCGGAGGAGGCAGGCGTCGA
AGAGTACGGCCCTGAAGAAGACGGCGGGGAGGAGTCGGGCGCCGAGGAGTCCGGCCCGGAAGAGTCCGGC
CCGGAGGAACTGGGCGCCGAGGAGGAGATGGAGGCCGGGCGGCCGCGGCCCGTGCTGCGCTCGGTGAACT
CGCGCGAGCCCTCCCAGGTCATCTTCTGCAATCGCAGTCCGCGCGTCGTGCTGCCCGTATGGCTCAACTT
CGACGGCGAGCCGCAGCCCTACCCAACGCTGCCGCCTGGCACGGGCCGCCGCATCCACAGCTACCGAGGT
CACCTTTGGCTCTTCAGAGATGCAGGGACACACGATGGGCTTCTGGTTAACCAAACTGAATTATTTGTGC
CATCTCTCAATGTTGACGGACAGCCTATTTTTGCCAATATCACACTGCCAGTGTATACTCTGAAAGAGCC
ATGCCTCCAGGTTGTCCGGAGCCTAGTCAAGCCTGAGAATTACAGGAGACTGGACATCGTCAGGTCGCTC
TACGAAGATCTGGAAGACCACCCAAATGTGCAGAAAGACCTGGAGCGGCTGACACAGGAGCGCATTGCAC
ATCAACGGATGGGAGATTGATTGCCAACTTTCTTGTACAAAGTTGTCATTATAAGAAAGCATTGCTTATC
AATTTGTTGCAACGAACAGGTCACTATCAGTCAAAATAAAATCATTATTTGCCATCCAGCTGATATCCCC
TATAGTGAGTCGTATTACATGGTCATAGCTGTTTCCTGGCAGCTCTGGCCCGTGTCTCAAAATCTCTGAT
GTTACATTGCACAAGATAAAAATATATCATCATGCCTCCTCTAGACCAGCCAGGACAGAAATGCCTCGAC
TTCGCTGCTACCCAAGGTTGCCGGGTGACGCACACCGTGGAAACGGATGAAGGCACGAACCCAGTGGACA
TAAGCCTGTTCGGTTCGTAAGCTGTAATGCAAGTAGCGTATGCGCTCACGCAACTGGTCCAGAACCTTGA
CCGAACGCAGCGGTGGTAACGGCGCAGTGGCGGTTTTCATGGCTTGTTATGACTGTTTTTTTGGGGTACA
GTCTATGCCTCGGGCATCCAAGCAGCAAGCGCGTTACGCCGTGGGTCGATGTTTGATGTTATGGAGCAGC
AACGATGTTACGCAGCAGGGCAGTCGCCCTAAAACAAAGTTAAACATTATGAGGGAAGCGGTGATCGCCG
AAGTATCGACTCAACTATCAGAGGTAGTTGGCGTCATCGAGCGCCATCTCGAACCGACGTTGCTGGCCGT
ACATTTGTACGGCTCCGCAGTGGATGGCGGCCTGAAGCCACACAGTGATATTGATTTGCTGGTTACGGTG
ACCGTAAGGCTTGATGAAACAACGCGGCGAGCTTTGATCAACGACCTTTTGGAAACTTCGGCTTCCCCTG
GAGAGAGCGAGATTCTCCGCGCTGTAGAAGTCACCATTGTTGTGCACGACGACATCATTCCGTGGCGTTA
TCCAGCTAAGCGCGAACTGCAATTTGGAGAATGGCAGCGCAATGACATTCTTGCAGGTATCTTCGAGCCA
GCCACGATCGACATTGATCTGGCTATCTTGCTGACAAAAGCAAGAGAACATAGCGTTGCCTTGGTAGGTC
CAGCGGCGGAGGAACTCTTTGATCCGGTTCCTGAACAGGATCTATTTGAGGCGCTAAATGAAACCTTAAC
GCTATGGAACTCGCCGCCCGACTGGGCTGGCGATGAGCGAAATGTAGTGCTTACGTTGTCCCGCATTTGG
TACAGCGCAGTAACCGGCAAAATCGCGCCGAAGGATGTCGCTGCCGACTGGGCAATGGAGCGCCTGCCGG
CCCAGTATCAGCCCGTCATACTTGAAGCTAGACAGGCTTATCTTGGACAAGAAGAAGATCGCTTGGCCTC
GCGCGCAGATCAGTTGGAAGAATTTGTCCACTACGTGAAAGGCGAGATCACCAAGGTAGTCGGCAAATAA
CCCTCGAGCCACCCATGACCAAAATCCCTTAACGTGAGTTACGCGTCGTTCCACTGAGCGTCAGACCCCG
TAGAA
Features (pLannotate 1.2.2; 12 found; start..end, strand, type, name):
     18..606     +  rep_origin     ori: high-copy-number ColE1/pMB1/pBR322/pUC origin of replication
    789..881     +  CDS            lacI (fragment): lac repressor; lacI; The lac repressor binds to the lac operator to inhibit transcription in E. coli. This inhibition can be relieved by adding lactose or isopropyl-β-D-thiogalactopyranoside (IPTG).
    936..963     -  terminator     rrnB T2 terminator: transcription terminator T2 from the E. coli rrnB gene
   1095..1138    +  terminator     rrnB T1 terminator: Escherichia coli rrnB; transcription terminator T1 from the E. coli rrnB gene
   1185..1221    -  CDS            lacZα (fragment): LacZα fragment of β-galactosidase; lacZ fragment
   1238..1333    +  protein_bind   attL3: mutant version of attL; recombination site for the Gateway® LR reaction LR Clonase™
   1339..1977    +  CDS            VHL: VHL_HUMAN - Experimental evidence at protein level: Swiss-Prot protein existence level 1. Involved in the ubiquitination and subsequent proteasomal degradation via the von Hippel-Lindau ubiquitination complex. Seems to act as a target recruitment subunit in the E3 ubiquitin ligase complex and recruits hydroxylated hypoxia-inducible factor (HIF) under normoxic conditions. Involved in transcriptional repression through interaction with HIF1A, HIF1AN and histone deacetylases. Ubiquitinates, in an oxygen-responsive manner, ADRB2. From Homo sapiens (Human).
   1988..2081    -  protein_bind   attL2 (fragment): mutant version of attL; recombination site for the Gateway® LR reaction LR Clonase™
   2099..2117    -  promoter       T7 promoter: promoter for bacteriophage T7 RNA polymerase
   2307..2330    +  promoter       Pc promoter (fragment): intI1 (promoter lies within the coding sequence); class 1 integron promoter
   2506..2562    +  CDS            GmR (fragment): gentamycin acetyltransferase; aacC1; confers resistance to gentamycin
   2569..3360    +  CDS            SmR: aminoglycoside adenylyltransferase (Murphy, 1985); aadA; confers resistance to spectinomycin and streptomycin
