[The description below was written by a language model from this plasmid's Addgene catalogue record, the feature table of its GenBank file and pLannotate feature annotations shown in this document.]
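Description:
pDONR223_VHL_p.R161P is a Gateway entry clone built on the Invitrogen pDONR223 backbone. It carries the human VHL open reading frame (reference transcript NM_000551.3) with the missense substitution R161P. It is a small plasmid of about 3.4 kb that is propagated in E. coli from a high-copy ColE1/pUC-type origin. Selection is with spectinomycin, conferred by the aadA (SmR) aminoglycoside adenylyltransferase gene. The short gentamicin-resistance and class 1 integron Pc promoter fragments annotated just upstream of aadA appear to be remnants of the resistance cassette's origin rather than functional markers. Small lacI and lacZα fragments are likewise backbone remnants.

The VHL coding sequence of roughly 640 bp lies between two attL recombination sites. The automated annotation labels these attL3 and a partial attL2. They allow the insert to be transferred by LR Clonase recombination into any compatible destination vector. The entry clone has no promoter driving the insert. rrnB T1 and T2 terminators upstream insulate the cassette from read-through transcription, and a T7 promoter sits just outside the downstream att site, oriented back toward the insert. The depositor describes the clone as "closed", meaning a stop codon immediately follows the ORF, so the protein is expressed with its native C-terminus and cannot be fused to C-terminal tags supplied by a destination vector.

VHL encodes the substrate-recognition subunit of an E3 ubiquitin ligase complex that targets hydroxylated HIF for degradation. This variant clone belongs to the Target Accelerator Plasmid Collection, which was assembled for systematic functional testing of cancer-associated alleles. The accompanying GenBank record covers only the 639 bp insert and carries no feature annotation.
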