Addgene plasmid #81671: pDONR223_VHL_p.R161P
Purpose: Gateway Donor vector containing VHL, part of the Target Accelerator Plasmid Collection.
Depositing lab: Jesse Boehm & William Hahn & David Root. Depositing organization: Broad Institute. Publication: Systematic Functional Interrogation of Rare Cancer Variants Identifies Oncogenic Alleles. Kim E, Ilic N, Shrestha Y, Zou L, Kamburov A, Zhu C, Yang X, Lubonja R, Tran N, Nguyen C, Lawrence MS, Piccioni F, Bagul M, Doench JG, Chouinard CR, Wu X, Hogstrom L, Natoli T, Tamayo P, Horn H, Corsello SM, Lage K, Root DE, Subramanian A, Golub TR, Getz G, Boehm JS, Hahn WC. Cancer Discov. 2016 Jul;6(7):714-26. doi: 10.1158/2159-8290.CD-16-0160. Epub 2016 May 4. PubMed 27147599.
Backbone
  Vector backbone: pDONR223
  Backbone manufacturer: Invitrogen
  Backbone size w/o insert (bp): 2790
  Vector type: Gateway Entry vector
Growth in bacteria
  Bacterial resistance: Spectinomycin, 50 μg/mL
  Growth temperature: 37°C
  Growth strain: DH5alpha
  Copy number: High Copy
Gene/Insert
  Gene/Insert name: VHL (alt name: NM_000551.3)
  Species: H. sapiens (human)
  Mutation: R161P
  Entrez Gene: VHL (a.k.a. HRCA1, RCA1, VHL1, pVHL)
  Promoter: None
  Cloning method: Gateway Cloning
  Sequencing primers: 5′ M13pUC-fwd; 3′ M13-Rev
Terms and licenses: Academic/Nonprofit Terms; Industry Terms: Not Available to Industry
Depositor comments: Closed state: stop codon immediately follows insert
How to cite: pDONR223_VHL_p.R161P was a gift from Jesse Boehm & William Hahn & David Root (Addgene plasmid # 81671 ; http://n2t.net/addgene:81671 ; RRID:Addgene_81671)
