LOCUS       Exported 639 bp ds-DNA linear SYN 12-JUN-2021
DEFINITION  Gateway Donor vector containing VHL, part of the Target Accelerator
            Plasmid Collection..
ACCESSION   .
VERSION     .
KEYWORDS    pDONR223_VHL_p.R161P
SOURCE      synthetic DNA construct
  ORGANISM  synthetic DNA construct
REFERENCE   1 (bases 1 to 639)
  AUTHORS   Kim E, Ilic N, Shrestha Y, Zou L, Kamburov A, Zhu C, Yang X, Lubonja
            R, Tran N, Nguyen C, Lawrence MS, Piccioni F, Bagul M, Doench JG,
            Chouinard CR, Wu X, Hogstrom L, Natoli T, Tamayo P, Horn H, Corsello
            SM, Lage K, Root DE, Subramanian A, Golub TR, Getz G, Boehm JS, Hahn
            WC
  TITLE     Systematic Functional Interrogation of Rare Cancer Variants
            Identifies Oncogenic Alleles.
  JOURNAL   Cancer Discov. 2016 Jul;6(7):714-26. doi:
            10.1158/2159-8290.CD-16-0160. Epub 2016 May 4.
  PUBMED    27147599
REFERENCE   2 (bases 1 to 639)
  AUTHORS   .
  TITLE     Direct Submission
  JOURNAL   Exported Jun 12, 2021 from SnapGene Server 1.1.58
            http://www.snapgene.com
FEATURES             Location/Qualifiers
     source          1..639
                     /organism="synthetic DNA construct"
                     /mol_type="other DNA"
ORIGIN
        1 atgccccgga gggcggagaa ctgggacgag gccgaggtag gcgcggagga ggcaggcgtc
       61 gaagagtacg gccctgaaga agacggcggg gaggagtcgg gcgccgagga gtccggcccg
      121 gaagagtccg gcccggagga actgggcgcc gaggaggaga tggaggccgg gcggccgcgg
      181 cccgtgctgc gctcggtgaa ctcgcgcgag ccctcccagg tcatcttctg caatcgcagt
      241 ccgcgcgtcg tgctgcccgt atggctcaac ttcgacggcg agccgcagcc ctacccaacg
      301 ctgccgcctg gcacgggccg ccgcatccac agctaccgag gtcacctttg gctcttcaga
      361 gatgcaggga cacacgatgg gcttctggtt aaccaaactg aattatttgt gccatctctc
      421 aatgttgacg gacagcctat ttttgccaat atcacactgc cagtgtatac tctgaaagag
      481 ccatgcctcc aggttgtccg gagcctagtc aagcctgaga attacaggag actggacatc
      541 gtcaggtcgc tctacgaaga tctggaagac cacccaaatg tgcagaaaga cctggagcgg
      601 ctgacacagg agcgcattgc acatcaacgg atgggagat
//
